Addgene plasmid #173276: RVD-AT5
Purpose: One-step assembly of custom RVD arrays to construct DdCBE, TALE, etc.
Depositing lab: Bin Shen. Depositing organization: Nanjing Medical University. Publication: Precision modeling of mitochondrial diseases in zebrafish via DdCBE-mediated mtDNA base editing. Guo J, Zhang X, Chen X, Sun H, Dai Y, Wang J, Qian X, Tan L, Lou X, Shen B. Cell Discov. 2021 Sep 3;7(1):78. doi: 10.1038/s41421-021-00307-9. PubMed 34480028.
Backbone
  Vector backbone: TetR T vector
  Vector type: Unspecified
Growth in bacteria
  Bacterial resistance: Tetracycline, 10 μg/mL
  Growth temperature: 37°C
  Growth strain: DH5alpha
  Copy number: High Copy
Gene/Insert
  Gene/Insert name: NI-NG dimer RVD at Position5
  Species: Synthetic
  Mutation: no
  Cloning method: Restriction Enzyme; 5′ cloning site Unknown (unknown if destroyed)
Terms and licenses: Academic/Nonprofit Terms; Industry Terms: Not Available to Industry
Depositor comments: RVD is inserted into TA site of TetR T vector
How to cite: RVD-AT5 was a gift from Bin Shen (Addgene plasmid # 173276 ; http://n2t.net/addgene:173276 ; RRID:Addgene_173276)
