[The description below was written by a language model from this plasmid's Addgene catalogue record and pLannotate feature annotations shown in this document.]
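Description:
RVD-AT5 is a small (about 2.6 kb) bacterial cloning plasmid that serves as one module in a library for one-step assembly of custom TALE repeat arrays. Its backbone is recorded as a "TetR T vector", a TA-cloning vector. It is maintained in E. coli at high copy through a ColE1/pUC-type origin and is selected with tetracycline. The feature table shows the tet promoter driving the TcR tetracycline efflux gene as the only intact marker. Short annotated fragments of an RSF origin and of a kanamycin resistance gene appear to be non-functional remnants of vector construction. A T7 promoter is also present, and it probably serves as a flanking or sequencing site rather than an expression element.

The insert is a synthetic NI-NG dimer, meaning two consecutive TALE repeats placed into the TA site of the vector. Their repeat-variable diresidues conventionally specify adenine (NI) and thymine (NG), which explains the "AT" in the name. The "5" marks this unit as designed for position 5 of the ordered assembly. The automated annotation does not label the insert, which presumably lies in the unannotated stretch between the T7 promoter and the origin. The record does not state the flanking cloning sites or the enzymes used for assembly.

The plasmid has no expression function of its own. It is a donor of a pre-made dimer that is combined with the modules for other positions to build DNA-binding arrays of chosen sequence specificity. According to the record, such arrays are used to construct TALE-based tools, notably DdCBEs (DddA-derived cytosine base editors). The associated work applied DdCBEs to mitochondrial DNA base editing to model mitochondrial diseases in zebrafish.
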