Features (pLannotate 1.2.2; 6 found; start..end, strand, type, name):
    573..612     -  rep_origin     RSF ori (fragment): Plasmids containing the RSF 1030 origin of replication can be propagated in E. coli cells that contain additional plasmids with compatible origins.
    628..656     +  promoter       tet promoter: E. coli promoter for tetracycline efflux protein gene
    704..1894    +  CDS            TcR: tetracycline efflux protein; tet; confers resistance to tetracycline
   1992..2066    +  CDS            KanR (fragment): aminoglycoside phosphotransferase; aphA-3; confers resistance to kanamycin
   2069..2087    -  promoter       T7 promoter: promoter for bacteriophage T7 RNA polymerase
   2515..501     +  rep_origin     ori (across the origin): high-copy-number ColE1/pMB1/pBR322/pUC origin of replication
>Addgene plasmid #173276 | RVD-AT5 | addgene full sequence | sequence record 353897 | Addgene NGS Result
CTACCAACTCTTTTTCCGAAGGTAACTGGCTTCAGCAGAGCGCAGATACCAAATACTGTTCTTCTAGTGT
AGCCGTAGTTAGGCCACCACTTCAAGAACTCTGTAGCACCGCCTACATACCTCGCTCTGCTAATCCTGTT
ACCAGTGGCTGCTGCCAGTGGCGATAAGTCGTGTCTTACCGGGTTGGACTCAAGACGATAGTTACCGGAT
AAGGCGCAGCGGTCGGGCTGAACGGGGGGTTCGTGCACACAGCCCAGCTTGGAGCGAACGACCTACACCG
AACTGAGATACCTACAGCGTGAGCTATGAGAAAGCGCCACGCTTCCCGAAGGGAGAAAGGCGGACAGGTA
TCCGGTAAGCGGCAGGGTCGGAACAGGAGAGCGCACGAGGGAGCTTCCAGGGGGAAACGCCTGGTATCTT
TATAGTCCTGTCGGGTTTCGCCACCTCTGACTTGAGCGTCGATTTTTGTGATGCTCGTCAGGGGGGCGGA
GCCTATGGAAAAACGCCAGCAACGCGGCCTTTTTACGGTTCCTGGCCTTTTGCTGGCCTTTTGCTCACAT
GTTCTTTCCTGCGTTATCCACAGAATCAGGGGATAACGCAGGAAAGAACATGAATTAATTCTCATGTTTG
ACAGCTTATCATCGATTAGCTTTAATGCGGTAGTTTATCACAGTTAAATTGCTAACGCAGTCAGGCACCG
TGTATGAAATCTAACAATGCGCTCATCGTCATCCTCGGCACCGTCACCCTGGATGCTGTAGGCATAGGCT
TGGTTATGCCGGTACTGCCGGGCCTCTTGCGGGATATCGTCCATTCCGACAGCATCGCCAGTCACTATGG
CGTGCTGCTAGCGCTATATGCGTTGATGCAATTTCTATGCGCACCCGTTCTCGGAGCACTGTCCGACCGC
TTTGGCCGCCGCCCAGTCCTGCTCGCTTCGCTACTTGGAGCCACTATCGACTACGCGATCATGGCGACCA
CACCCGTCCTGTGGATTCTCTACGCCGGACGCATCGTGGCCGGCATCACCGGCGCCACAGGTGCGGTTGC
TGGCGCCTATATCGCCGACATCACCGATGGGGAAGATCGGGCTCGCCACTTCGGGCTCATGAGCGCTTGT
TTCGGCGTGGGTATGGTGGCAGGCCCCGTGGCCGGGGGACTGTTGGGCGCCATCTCCTTACATGCACCAT
TCCTTGCGGCGGCGGTGCTCAACGGCCTCAACCTACTACTGGGCTGCTTCCTAATGCAGGAGTCGCATAA
GGGAGAGCGCCGACCCATGCCCTTGAGAGCCTTCAACCCAGTCAGCTCCTTCCGGTGGGCGCGGGGCATG
ACTATCGTCGCCGCACTTATGACTGTCTTCTTTATCATGCAACTCGTAGGACAGGTGCCGGCAGCGCTCT
GGGTCATTTTCGGCGAGGACCGCTTTCGCTGGAGCGCGACGATGATCGGCCTGTCGCTTGCGGTATTCGG
AATCTTGCACGCCCTCGCTCAAGCCTTCGTCACTGGTCCCGCCACCAAACGTTTCGGCGAGAAGCAGGCC
ATTATCGCCGGCATGGCGGCCGACGCGCTGGGCTACGTCTTGCTGGCGTTCGCGACGCGAGGCTGGATGG
CCTTCCCCATTATGATTCTTCTCGCTTCCGGCGGCATCGGGATGCCCGCGTTGCAGGCCATGCTGTCCAG
GCAGGTAGATGACGACCATCAGGGACAGCTTCAAGGATCGCTCGCGGCTCTTACCAGCCTAACTTCGATC
ATTGGACCGCTGATCGTCACGGCGATTTATGCCGCCTCGGCGAGCACATGGAACGGGTTGGCATGGATTG
TAGGCGCCGCCCTATACCTTGTCTGCCTCCCCGCGTTGCGTCGCGGTGCATGGAGCCGGGCCACCTCGAC
CTGAATGGAAGCCGGCGGCACCTCGCTAACGGATTCACCACTCCAAGAATTGGAGCCAATCAATTCTTGC
GGAGAACTGTGAATGCGCAAACCAACCCTTGATCGGGGAAGAACAGTATGTCGAGCTATTTTTTGACTTA
CTGGGGATCAAGCCTGATTGGGAGAAAATAAAATATCCCCTATAGTGAGTCGTATTACATGGTCATAGCT
GTTTCCTGGCAGCTCTGGCCCGTGTCTCAAAATCTCTGATGTTACATTGCACAAGATAAAAATATATCAT
CATGCCTCCTCTAGACCAAAGCTGGTCTCGGCAATTGCTAGTAATATTGGTGGCAAACAGGCTCTTGAGA
CGGTTCAGCGCCTCCTTCCAGTTCTCTGTCAAGCCCACGGACTCACCCCAGATCAAGTTGTAGCGATTGC
TAGTAATGGGGGTGGCAAACAGGCTCTTGAGACTGTTCAGCGCCTTCTACCAGTTCTCTGTCAAGCCCAC
GGCCTGACGCCCGAGCAAGTTGTAGCGATTTGAGACCATATCTGGTCGAGCCACCCATGACCAAAATCCC
TTAACGTGAGTTACGCGTCGTTCCACTGAGCGTCAGACCCCGTAGAAAAGATCAAAGGATCTTCTTGAGA
TCCTTTTTTTCTGCGCGTAATCTGCTGCTTGCAAACAAAAAAACCACCGCTACCAGCGGTGGTTTGTTTG
CCGGATCAAGAG
