>Addgene plasmid #173276 | RVD-AT5 | depositor partial sequence | sequence record 336231 | RVD flanked by two Bsa I sites
GGTCTCGGCAATTGCTAGTAATATTGGTGGCAAACAGGCTCTTGAGACGGTTCAGCGCCTCCTTCCAGTT
CTCTGTCAAGCCCACGGACTCACCCCAGATCAAGTTGTAGCGATTGCTAGTAATGGGGGTGGCAAACAGG
CTCTTGAGACTGTTCAGCGCCTTCTACCAGTTCTCTGTCAAGCCCACGGCCTGACGCCCGAGCAAGTTGT
AGCGATTTGAGACC
